Addgene plasmid #67484: pCMV5-OCT-HA-eGFP
Purpose: Targets HA-eGFP to mitochondrial matrix
Depositing lab: Richard Kahn. Depositing organization: Emory University. Publication: Tool box: Plasmids for the expression or knockdown of human ARF Family GTPases (ARF/ARL/SAR) and their co-expression in bacteria with N-myristoyltransferases. Kerr SC, Kahn RA. Cell Logist. 2015 Sep 21;5(3):e1090523. doi: 10.1080/21592799.2015.1090523. eCollection 2015 Jul-Sep. PubMed 27057421.
Backbone
  Vector backbone: pCMV(delta5)
  Vector type: Mammalian Expression
  Selectable markers: Neomycin (select with G418)
Growth in bacteria
  Bacterial resistance: Ampicillin, 100 μg/mL
  Growth temperature: 37°C
  Growth strain: DH5alpha
  Copy number: High Copy
Gene/Insert
  Gene/Insert name: OCT-HA-eGFP (alt name: pRK106)
  Species: R. norvegicus (rat)
  Promoter: attenuated CMV
  Cloning method: Restriction Enzyme; 5′ cloning site KpnI (unknown if destroyed); 3′ cloning site EcoRI (unknown if destroyed)
  Sequencing primers: 5′ CMV-F; 3′ BGH-rev
Terms and licenses: Academic/Nonprofit Terms; Industry Terms: Not Available to Industry
Depositor comments: Additional References: (1) For pCMV0-6 vectors: Morita, et al (2012) Biotechniques (PMCID: 3759224); (2) For targeting proteins to the matrix using the leader sequence from ornithine carbamylase transferase (OCT): Horwich, et al (1985) EMBO J (PMCID: 554314); and (3) Harder, et al (2004) Current Biology 14:340-348
How to cite: pCMV5-OCT-HA-eGFP was a gift from Richard Kahn (Addgene plasmid # 67484 ; http://n2t.net/addgene:67484 ; RRID:Addgene_67484)
