[The description below was written by a language model from this plasmid's Addgene catalogue record and the feature table of its GenBank file.]
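Description:
pCMV5-OCT-HA-eGFP (also recorded as pRK106) is a mammalian expression plasmid built on the pCMV(delta5) backbone, one of a graded series of vectors in which the CMV promoter has been attenuated so that expression of the encoded protein is lower than with a full-strength CMV promoter. It is maintained in bacteria as a high-copy plasmid under ampicillin selection, and carries a neomycin resistance marker allowing G418 selection of transfected mammalian cells. The origin of replication is not stated in the record.

The insert, cloned between KpnI and EcoRI sites, is a fusion of the mitochondrial leader sequence from rat ornithine carbamylase transferase (OCT), an HA epitope tag and enhanced GFP. The OCT leader acts as a matrix-targeting presequence, directing the HA-eGFP cargo into the mitochondrial matrix. The HA tag permits antibody detection by immunofluorescence or immunoblotting, while the mammalian codon-optimised eGFP gives direct fluorescence readout. The construct is suited to use as a mitochondrial matrix marker or localisation control, and as a template for the same targeting strategy applied to other proteins; it was deposited as part of a toolkit of plasmids for studying ARF family GTPases.

The sequence record held for this plasmid is only a partial 817 bp read, in reverse orientation. It covers the eGFP coding sequence with the HA tag immediately upstream of it, plus a rabbit beta-globin polyA primer site downstream of eGFP. It confirms the HA-eGFP arrangement but does not cover the OCT leader, the promoter, the resistance genes or the rest of the backbone.
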