LOCUS       Exported 817 bp ds-DNA linear SYN 25-MAY-2021
DEFINITION  Targets HA-eGFP to mitochondrial matrix.
ACCESSION   .
VERSION     .
KEYWORDS    pCMV5-OCT-HA-eGFP
SOURCE      synthetic DNA construct
  ORGANISM  synthetic DNA construct
REFERENCE   1 (bases 1 to 817)
  TITLE     Unpublished Kahn lab ARF plasmids
REFERENCE   2 (bases 1 to 817)
  AUTHORS   .
  TITLE     Direct Submission
  JOURNAL   Exported May 25, 2021 from SnapGene Server 1.1.58
            http://www.snapgene.com
FEATURES             Location/Qualifiers
     source          1..817
                     /organism="synthetic DNA construct"
                     /mol_type="other DNA"
     primer_bind     23..42
                     /label=Bglob-pA-R
                     /note="Rabbit beta-globin polyA region, reverse primer"
     CDS             complement(67..783)
                     /codon_start=1
                     /product="the original enhanced GFP (Yang et al., 1996)"
                     /label=EGFP
                     /note="mammalian codon-optimized"
                     /translation="VSKGEELFTGVVPILVELDGDVNGHKFSVSGEGEGDATYGKLTLK
                     FICTTGKLPVPWPTLVTTLTYGVQCFSRYPDHMKQHDFFKSAMPEGYVQERTIFFKDDG
                     NYKTRAEVKFEGDTLVNRIELKGIDFKEDGNILGHKLEYNYNSHNVYIMADKQKNGIKV
                     NFKIRHNIEDGSVQLADHYQQNTPIGDGPVLLPDNHYLSTQSALSKDPNEKRDHMVLLE
                     FVTAAGITLGMDELYK"
     CDS             complement(70..783)
                     /codon_start=1
                     /product="enhanced GFP"
                     /label=EGFP
                     /translation="VSKGEELFTGVVPILVELDGDVNGHKFSVSGEGEGDATYGKLTLK
                     FICTTGKLPVPWPTLVTTLTYGVQCFSRYPDHMKQHDFFKSAMPEGYVQERTIFFKDDG
                     NYKTRAEVKFEGDTLVNRIELKGIDFKEDGNILGHKLEYNYNSHNVYIMADKQKNGIKV
                     NFKIRHNIEDGSVQLADHYQQNTPIGDGPVLLPDNHYLSTQSALSKDPNEKRDHMVLLE
                     FVTAAGITLGMDELYK"
     primer_bind     complement(112..133)
                     /label=EGFP-C
                     /note="EGFP, forward primer"
     primer_bind     461..480
                     /label=EXFP-R
                     /note="For distinguishing EGFP variants, reverse primer"
     primer_bind     720..741
                     /label=EGFP-N
                     /note="EGFP, reverse primer"
     CDS             complement(790..816)
                     /codon_start=1
                     /product="HA (human influenza hemagglutinin) epitope tag"
                     /label=HA
                     /translation="YPYDVPDYA"
ORIGIN
        1 ggcttcatga tgtccccata atttttggca gagggaaaaa gatctgctag caagcttctc
       61 gagtcattac ttgtacagct cgtccatgcc gagagtgatc ccggcggcgg tcacgaactc
      121 cagcaggacc atgtgatcgc gcttctcgtt ggggtctttg ctcagggcgg actgggtgct
      181 caggtagtgg ttgtcgggca gcagcacggg gccgtcgccg atgggggtgt tctgctggta
      241 gtggtcggcg agctgcacgc tgccgtcctc gatgttgtgg cggatcttga agttcacctt
      301 gatgccgttc ttctgcttgt cggccatgat atagacgttg tggctgttgt agttgtactc
      361 cagcttgtgc cccaggatgt tgccgtcctc cttgaagtcg atgcccttca gctcgatgcg
      421 gttcaccagg gtgtcgccct cgaacttcac ctcggcgcgg gtcttgtagt tgccgtcgtc
      481 cttgaagaag atggtgcgct cctggacgta gccttcgggc atggcggact tgaagaagtc
      541 gtgctgcttc atgtggtcgg ggtagcggct gaagcactgc acgccgtagg tcagggtggt
      601 cacgagggtg ggccagggca cgggcagctt gccggtggtg cagatgaact tcagggtcag
      661 cttgccgtag gtggcatcgc cctcgccctc gccggacacg ctgaacttgt ggccgtttac
      721 gtcgccgtcc agctcgacca ggatgggcac caccccggtg aacagctcct cgcccttgct
      781 cacgaattca gcgtaatctg gaacatcgta tgggtag
//
