>Addgene plasmid #67484 | pCMV5-OCT-HA-eGFP | addgene partial sequence | sequence record 119596 | EGFP-N 5'-CGTCGCCGTCCAGCTCGACCAG-3'
CCTTGCTCACGAATTCAGCGTAATCTGGAACATCGTATGGGTAGGATCCCTGGACTGGCTTCCCATACCG
AAAATTTCGAACCATGGAAGTGTGAGCCTTTCTAAGAGCTGCCTTGTTGAGCAGGATTCTCAAATTAGAC
AGCATGGTACCTCCGGATCGATAATTCTAGAGGGCCCGTTTAAACGCTAGCCAGCTTGGGTCTCCCTATA
GTGAGTCGTATTAATTTCGATAAGCCAGTAAGCAGTGGGTTCTCTAGTTAGCCAGAGAGCTCTGCTTATA
TAGACCTCCCACCGTACACGCCTACCGCCCATTTGCGTCAATGGGGCGGAGTTGTTACGACAACGCGTAT
ATCTGGCCCGTACATCGCGAAGCAGCGCAAAACGCCTAACCCTAAGCAGATTCTTCATGCAATTGTCGGT
CAAGCCTTGCCTTGTTGTAGCTTAAATTTTGCTCGCGCACTACTCAGCGACCTCCAACACACAAGCAGGG
AGCAGATACTGGCTTAACTATGCGGCATCAGAGCAGATTGTACTGAGAGTGCACCATAGGGGATCGGGAG
ATCTCCCGATCCGTCGACGTCAGGTGGCACTTTTCGGGGAAATGTGCGCGGAACCCCTATTTGTTTATTT
TTCTAAATACATTCAAATATGTATCCGCTCATGAGACAATAACCCTGATAAATGCTTCAATAATATTGAA
AAAGGAAGAGTATGAGTATTCAACATTTCCGTGTCGCCCTTATTCCCTTTTTTGCGGCATTTTGCCTTCC
TGTTTTTGCTCACCCAGAAACGCTGGTGAAAGTAAAAGATGCTGAAGATCAGTTGGGTGCACGAGTGGGT
TACATCGAACTGGATCTCAACAGCGGTAAGATCCTTGAGAGTTTTCGCCCCGAAGAACGTTTTCCAATGA
TGAGCACTTTTTAAAGTTCTGCTATGTGGCGCGGTATTATCCCGTATTGACGCCGGGCAAGAGCAACTCG
GTCGCCGCATACACTATTCTCA
